>Addgene plasmid #203306 | PlayBack-CMV-Bgl11 | addgene full sequence | sequence record 397578 | Addgene NGS Result
TTGAGATCCTTTTTTTCTGCGCGTAATCTACTGCTTGCAAACAAAAAAACCACCGCTACCAGCGGTGGTT
TGTTTGCCGGATCAAGAGCTACCAACTCTTTTTCCGAAGGTAACTGGCTTCAGCAGAGCGCAGATACCAA
ATACTGTTCTTCTAGTGTAGCCGTAGTTAGGCCACCACTTCAAGAACTCTGTAGCACCGCCTACATACCT
CGCTCTGCTAATCCTGTTACCAGTGGCTGCTGCCAGTGGCGATAAGTCGTGTCTTACCGGGTTGGACTCA
AGACGATAGTTACCGGATAAGGCGCAGCGGTCGGGCTGAACGGGGGGTTCGTGCACACAGCCCAGCTTGG
AGCGAACGACCTACACCGAACTGAGATACCTACAGCGTGAGCTATGAGAAAGCGCCACGCTTCCCGAAGG
GAGAAAGGCGGACAGGTATCCGGTAAGCGGCAGGGTCGGAACAGGAGAGCGCACGAGGGAGCTTCCAGGG
GGAAACGCCTGGTATCTTTATAGTCCTGTCGGGTTTCGCCACCTCTGACTTGAGCGTCGATTTTTGTGAT
GCTCGTCAGGGGGGCGGAGCCTATGGAAAAACGCCAGCAACGCGGCCTTTTTACGGTTCCTGGCCTTTTG
CTGGCCTTTTGCTCACATGTTCTTTCCTGCGTTATCCCCTGATTCTGTATATAACCGTATTACCGCCTTT
GAGTGAGCTGATACCGCTCGCCGCAGCCGAACGACCGAGCGCAGCGAGTCAGTGAGCCATGGTCGACCAA
GATCTGACCATAGAGCCCACCGCATCCCCAGCATGCCTGCTATTGTCTTCCCAATCCTCCCCCTTGCTGT
CCTGCCCCACCCCACCCCCCAGAATAGAATGACACCTACTCAGACAATGCGATGCAATTTCCTCATTTTA
TTAGGAAAGGACAGTGGGAGTGGCACCTTCCAGGGTCAAGGAAGGCACGGGGGAGGGGCAAACAACAGAT
GGCTGGCAACTAGAAGGCACAGTCATTCATTCACAAGCTTAGTCAATCAATCTAGACTGAGATCCCTAGC
GGATCTGACGGTTCACTAAACCAGCTCTGCTTATATAGACCTCCCACCGTACACGCCTACCGCCCATTTG
CGTCAATGGGGCGGAGTTGTTACGACATTTTGGAAAGTCCCGTTGATTTTGGTGCCAAAACAAACTCCCA
TTGACGTCAATGGGGTGGAGACTTGGAAATCCCCGTGAGTCAAACCGCTATCCACGCCCATTGATGTACT
GCCAAAACCGCATCACCATGGTAATAGCGATGACTAATACGTAGATGTACTGCCAAGTAGGAAAGTCCCA
TAAGGTCATGTACTGGGCATAATGCCAGGCGGGCCATTTACCGTCATTGACGTCAATAGGGGGCGTACTT
GGCATATGATACACTTGATGTACTGCCAAGTGGGCAGTTTACCGTAAATACTCCACCCATTGACGTCAAT
GGAAAGTCCCTATTGGCGTTACTATGGGAACATACGTCATTATTGACGTCAATGGGCGGGGGTCGTTGGG
CGGTCAGCCAGGCGGGCCATTTACCGTAAGTTATGTAACGCGGAACTCCATATATGGGCTATGAACTAAT
GACCCCGTAATTGATTACTATTAATAACAGATCTCTCGAGTTACGCGTAATTCGGGGAAATGTGCGCGGA
ACCCCTATTTGTTTATTTTTCTAAATACATTCAAATATGTATCCGCTCATGAGACAATAACCCTGATAAA
TGCTTCAATAATATTGAAAAAGGAAGAGTATGAGTATTCAACATTTCCGTGTCGCCCTTATTCCCTTTTT
TGCGGCATTTTGCCTTCCTGTTTTTGCTCACCCAGAAACGCTGGTGAAAGTAAAAGATGCTGAAGATCAG
TTGGGTGCACGAGTGGGTTACATCGAACTGGATCTCAACAGCGGTAAGATCCTTGAGAGTTTTCGCCCCG
AAGAACGTTTTCCAATGATGAGCACTTTTAAAGTTCTGCTATGTGGCGCGGTATTATCCCGTATTGACGC
CGGGCAAGAGCAACTCGGTCGCCGCATACACTATTCTCAGAATGACTTGGTTGAGTACTCACCAGTCACA
GAAAAGCATCTTACGGATGGCATGACAGTAAGAGAATTATGCAGTGCTGCCATAACCATGAGTGATAACA
CTGCGGCCAACTTACTTCTGACAACGATCGGAGGACCGAAGGAGCTAACCGCTTTTTTGCACAACATGGG
GGATCATGTAACTCGCCTTGATCGTTGGGAACCGGAGCTGAATGAAGCCATACCAAACGACGAGCGTGAC
ACCACGATGCCTGTAGCAATGGCAACAACGTTGCGCAAACTATTAACTGGCGAACTACTTACTCTAGCTT
CCCGGCAACAATTAATAGACTGGATGGAGGCGGATAAAGTTGCAGGACCACTTCTGCGCTCGGCCCTTCC
GGCTGGCTGGTTTATTGCTGATAAATCTGGAGCCGGTGAGCGTGGGTCTCGCGGTATCATTGCAGCACTG
GGGCCAGATGGTAAGCCCTCCCGTATCGTAGTTATCTACACGACGGGGAGTCAGGCAACTATGGATGAAC
GAAATAGACAGATCGCTGAGATAGGTGCCTCACTGATTAAGCATTGGTAACTGTCAGACCAAGTTTACTC
ATATATACTTTAGATTGATTTAAAACTTCATTTTTAATTTAAAAGGATCTAGGTGAAGATCCTTTTTGAT
AATCTCATGACCAAAATCCCTTAACGTGAGTTTTCGTTCCACTGAGCGTCAGACCCCGTAGAAAAGATCA
AAGGATCTTC
Features (pLannotate 1.2.2; 6 found; start..end, strand, type, name):
      1..589     +  rep_origin     ori: high-copy-number ColE1/pMB1/pBR322/pUC origin of replication
    778..1002    -  polyA_signal   bGH poly(A) signal: bovine growth hormone polyadenylation signal
   1073..1276    -  promoter       CMV promoter: human cytomegalovirus (CMV) immediate early promoter
   1277..1580    -  enhancer       CMV enhancer: human cytomegalovirus immediate early enhancer
   1675..1779    +  promoter       AmpR promoter: bla
   1780..2640    +  CDS            AmpR: β-lactamase; bla; confers resistance to ampicillin, carbenicillin, and related antibiotics
