[The description below was written by a language model from this plasmid's Addgene catalogue record and pLannotate feature annotations shown in this document.]
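Description:
PlayBack-CMV-Bgl11 is a compact empty-backbone mammalian expression plasmid (about 2.8 kb) built on the PlayBack vector, part of a cloning system designed for simple, reversible and combinatorial assembly of complex expression constructs. It carries no insert. It is intended to receive a eukaryotic gene of interest, with BglII designated as the "PlayBack" restriction enzyme for this version of the backbone. The record does not spell out how the enzyme site is arranged or how it functions within the cloning scheme, and no cloning site is annotated in the feature table.

For propagation in E. coli, the plasmid has a high-copy ColE1/pUC-type origin of replication and a β-lactamase gene driven by its own bla promoter, which confers ampicillin resistance. The expression cassette lies on the opposite strand to these elements. It consists of the human cytomegalovirus immediate-early enhancer and promoter, a short unannotated gap of roughly 70 bp, and then the bovine growth hormone polyadenylation signal. That gap between promoter and poly(A) signal is presumably where inserts are placed, so that a cloned open reading frame is strongly and constitutively transcribed and its transcript is properly terminated and polyadenylated in mammalian cells.

No mammalian selection marker, epitope tag, reporter or viral element is annotated, so the vector appears suited to transient transfection rather than selection of stable lines. Its typical use is as a minimal starting scaffold into which coding sequences and additional modules are assembled stepwise for CMV-driven expression.
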