Addgene plasmid #203306: PlayBack-CMV-Bgl11
Purpose: (Empty Backbone) For expression of eukaryotic genes of interest with CMV promoter with BglII as a PlayBack Restriction Enzyme
Depositing lab: Aleksandar Necakov. Depositing organization: Brock University. Publication: PlayBack cloning: simple, reversible, cost-effective cloning for the combinatorial assembly of complex expression constructs. Foran G, Hallam RD, Megaly M, Turgambayeva A, Necakov A. Biotechniques. 2023 Oct;75(4):168-178. doi: 10.2144/btn-2023-0042. Epub 2023 Oct 10. PubMed 37815818.
Backbone
  Vector backbone: PlayBack Vector
  Vector type: Mammalian Expression
Growth in bacteria
  Bacterial resistance: Ampicillin, 100 μg/mL
  Growth temperature: 37°C
  Growth strain: DH5alpha
  Copy number: High Copy
Gene/Insert
  Gene/Insert name: None
Terms and licenses: Academic/Nonprofit Terms; Industry Terms: Not Available to Industry
How to cite: PlayBack-CMV-Bgl11 was a gift from Aleksandar Necakov (Addgene plasmid # 203306 ; http://n2t.net/addgene:203306 ; RRID:Addgene_203306)
